Addgene plasmid #45294: pLEX_970_puro_DEST_V5_TLOC1(220aa)deltaN149
Depositing lab: William Hahn. Depositing organization: Dana-Farber Cancer Institute. Publication: Systematic interrogation of 3q26 identifies TLOC1 and SKIL as cancer drivers. Hagerstrand D, Tong A, Schumacher SE, Ilic N, Shen RR, Cheung HW, Vazquez F, Shrestha Y, Kim SY, Giacomelli AO, Rosenbluh J, Schinzel AC, Spardy NA, Barbie DA, Mermel CH, Weir BA, Garraway LA, Tamayo P, Mesirov JP, Beroukhim R, Hahn WC. Cancer Discov. 2013 Jun 13. [Epub ahead of print] 10.1158/2159-8290.CD-12-0592 PubMed 23764425.
Backbone
  Vector backbone: pLEX_970
  Vector type: Mammalian Expression, Lentiviral
  Selectable markers: Puromycin
Growth in bacteria
  Bacterial resistance: Ampicillin, 100 μg/mL
  Growth temperature: 37°C
  Growth strain: DH5alpha
  Copy number: High Copy
Gene/Insert
  Gene/Insert name: TLOC1
  Species: H. sapiens (human)
  Insert size (bp): 213
  Entrez Gene: SEC62 (a.k.a. Dtrp1, HTP1, TLOC1, TP-1)
  Tag / fusion protein: V5 (C terminal on backbone)
  Cloning method: Gateway Cloning
  Sequencing primers: 5′ pLEX-fwd; 3′ pLEX-rev
Terms and licenses: Academic/Nonprofit Terms; Industry Terms: Not Available to Industry
How to cite: pLEX_970_puro_DEST_V5_TLOC1(220aa)deltaN149 was a gift from William Hahn (Addgene plasmid # 45294 ; http://n2t.net/addgene:45294 ; RRID:Addgene_45294)
