[The description below was written by a language model from this plasmid's Addgene catalogue record.]
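Description:
pLEX_970_puro_DEST_V5_TLOC1(220aa)deltaN149 is a lentiviral mammalian expression plasmid built on the pLEX_970 backbone, a Gateway destination vector into which the insert was transferred by recombinational cloning. It is propagated in E. coli as a high-copy plasmid under ampicillin selection, and carries a puromycin resistance marker so that transduced or transfected mammalian cells can be selected. As a lentiviral transfer vector it would be expected to be packaged into viral particles for stable integration into target cells, but no feature table accompanies the record, so the promoter driving the insert, the promoter for the puromycin cassette, the LTR configuration and any other regulatory elements are not stated.

The payload is a short fragment of human TLOC1, the gene now officially named SEC62, which encodes a component of the endoplasmic reticulum protein translocation machinery. The recorded insert is only 213 bp, and the construct name suggests that it derives from a 220-amino-acid form of TLOC1 from which the N-terminal 149 residues have been removed, a reading consistent with the insert size, although the record does not spell this out. The fragment is fused in frame to a C-terminal V5 epitope tag supplied by the backbone, allowing detection of the truncated protein with anti-V5 antibodies.

The associated study systematically examined genes in the 3q26 amplified region and identified TLOC1 and SKIL as cancer drivers. This plasmid appears to be one of a deletion series for mapping which portions of TLOC1 are needed for its activity, though the specific experiments are not described in the record.
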