>Addgene plasmid #45294 | pLEX_970_puro_DEST_V5_TLOC1(220aa)deltaN149 | depositor partial sequence | sequence record 63361 | TLOC1 5'
NNNNNNNNNNNNNNNNNNCNNNNNNNNNNNNNGCANNTGGGCGGTAGGCGTGTACGGTGGGAGGTCTATA
TAAGCAGAGCTCTCTGGCTAANTGTCGGGATCAACAAGTTTGTACAAAAAAGTTGGCATGTCCAAAAAGG
AGGAAACTCCAGGAACTCCTAAAAAGAAGGAAACTAAGAAAAAATTCAAACTTGAGCCACATGATGATCA
GGTTTTTCTGGATGGAAATGATTTTGAAATGATAACAAAAGAGGAACTGGAACAGCAAACAGATGGGGAT
TGTGAAGAGGATGAGGAAGAGGAAAATGATGGAGAAACACCTAAATCTTCACATGAAAAATCATACCCAA
CTTTCTTGTACAAAGTGGTTGGTAAGCCTATCCCTAACCCTCTCCTCGGTCTCGATTCTACGTAGTAATG
AGCTAGCGCTAACCGGTGGCGCGTTAAGTCGACAATCAACCTCTGGATTACAAAATTTGTGAAAGATTGA
CTGGTATTCTTAACTATGTTGCTCCTTTTACGCTATGTGGATACGCTGCTTTAATGCCTTTGTATCATGC
TATTGCTTCCCGTATGGCTTTCATTTTCTCCTCCTTGTATAAATCCTGGTTGCTGTCTCTTTATGAGGAG
TTGTGGCCCGTTGTCAGGCAACGTGGCGTGGTGTGCACTGTGTTTGCTGACGCAACCCCCACTGGTTGGG
GCATTGCCACCACCTGTCAGCTCCTTTCCGGGACTTTCGCTTTCCCCCTCCCTATTGCCACGGCGGAACT
CATCGCCGCCTGCCTTGCCCGCTGCTGGACAGGGGCTCGGCTGTTGGGCACTGACAATTCCGTGGTGTTG
TCGGGGAAATCATCGTCCTTTCCTTGGCTGCTCGCCTGTGTTGCCACCTGGATTCTGCGCGGGACGTCCT
TCTGCTACGTCCCTTCGGCCCTCAATCCAGCGGACCTTCCTTCCCGCGGCCTGCTGCCGGCTCTGCGGCC
TCTTCCGCGTCTTCGCCTTCGCCCTCAGACGAGTCGGATCTCCCTTTGGGCCGCCTCCCCGCGTCGACTT
TAAGACAATGACTTANNAGGCAGCTGTANATCCTTAGCCANTTTTTAAAANAAAAAGGGGGGACTGGNAG
GNNTAATTTNNNCTNNCCANNNAAANANNAANANNN
