>Addgene plasmid #45294 | pLEX_970_puro_DEST_V5_TLOC1(220aa)deltaN149 | addgene partial sequence | sequence record 64034 | WPRE-R 5'-CATAGCGTAAAAGGAGCAACA-3'
CAGTCAATCTTTCACAAATTTTGTAATCCAGAGGTTGATTGTCGACTTAACGCGCCACCGGTTAGCGCTA
GCTCATTACTACGTAGAATCGAGACCGAGGAGAGGGTTAGGGATAGGCTTACCAACCACTTTGTACAAGA
AAGTTGGGTATGATTTTTCATGTGAAGATTTAGGTGTTTCTCCATCATTTTCCTCTTCCTCATCCTCTTC
ACAATCCCCATCTGTTTGCTGTTCCAGTTCCTCTTTTGTTATCATTTCAAAATCATTTCCATCCAGAAAA
ACCTGATCATCATGTGGCTCAAGTTTGAATTTTTTCTTAGTTTCCTTCTTTTTAGGAGTTCCTGGAGTTT
CCTCCTTTTTGGACATGCCAACTTTTTTGTACAAACTTGTTGATCCCGACAGTTAGCCAGAGAGCTCTGC
TTATATAGACCTCCCACCGTACACGCCTACCGCCCATTTGCGTCAATGGGGCGGAGTTGTTACGACATTT
TGGAAAGTCCCGTTGATTTTGGTGCCAAAACAAACTCCCATTGACGTCAATGGGGTGGAGACTTGGAAAT
CCCCGTGAGTCAAACCGCTATCCACGCCCATTGATGTACTGCCAAAACCGCATCACCATGGTAATAGCGA
TGACTAATACGTAGATGTACTGCCAAGTAGGAAAGTCCCATAAGGTCATGTACTGGGCATAATGCCAGGC
GGGCCATTTACCGTCATTGACGTCAATAGGGGGCGTACTTGGCATATGATACACTTGATGTACTGCCAAG
TGGGCAGTTTACCGTAAATACTCCACCCATTGACGTCAATGGAAAGTCCCTATTGGCGTTACTATGGGAA
CATACGTCATTATTGACGTCAATGGGCGGGGGTCGTTGGGCGGTCAGCCAGGCGGGCCATTTACCGTAAG
TTATGTAACGCGGAACTCCATATATGGGCTATGAACTAATGACCCCGTAATTGATTAC
